# Supplementary material for: Dual UTR-A novel 5′ untranslated region design for synthetic biology applications
Source: bioRxiv preprint, doi:10.1101/775643, version 1 (2019-09-19)
Supplement: Plasmid maps [file 775643_file03.zip › pAO-Tn.gb]

LOCUS       Exported                9901 bp ds-DNA     circular SYN 17-SEP-2019
DEFINITION  Ligation of 2 into 1.
ACCESSION   pAO-Tn
VERSION     .
KEYWORDS    .
SOURCE      synthetic DNA construct
  ORGANISM  synthetic DNA construct
REFERENCE   1  (bases 1 to 9901)
  AUTHORS   Self
  JOURNAL   Unpublished.
REFERENCE   2  (bases 1 to 9901)
  AUTHORS   .
  TITLE     Direct Submission
  JOURNAL   Exported Tuesday, Sep 17, 2019 from SnapGene Viewer 4.3.11
            https://www.snapgene.com
FEATURES             Location/Qualifiers
     source          1..9901
                     /organism="synthetic DNA construct"
                     /mol_type="other DNA"
     terminator      22..433
                     /gene="rrnBT1T2"
     promoter        633..721
                     /gene="Pm"
     CDS             754..2421
                     /gene="celB"
                     /label=celB
     CDS             2529..3389
                     /gene="bla"
                     /label=bla
     misc_feature    complement(3870..4020)
                     /gene="t"
                     /product="transkripsjonsterminator"
     CDS             complement(4214..5363)
                     /gene="trfA"
                     /product="trfA"
                     /label=trfA
     misc_feature    complement(5533)
                     /gene="Pneo"
                     /product="Pneo"
     CDS             complement(5761..6286)
                     /gene="oriV"
                     /product="oriV"
                     /label=oriV
     CDS             complement(7132..7947)
                     /gene="kan"
                     /product="kan"
                     /label=kan
     misc_feature    complement(8264..8327)
                     /gene="oriT"
                     /product="oriT"
     CDS             complement(8867..9832)
                     /gene="Xyls"
                     /product="regulatory protein"
                     /label=Xyls
ORIGIN
        1 tgcaggaatt aattcgcaga tcctggcgga tgagagaaga ttttcagcct gatacagatt
       61 aaatcagaac gcagaagcgg tctgataaaa cagaatttgc ctggcggcag tagcgcggtg
      121 gtcccacctg accccatgcc gaactcagaa gtgaaacgcc gtagcgccga tggtagtgtg
      181 gggtctcccc atgcgagagt agggaactgc caggcatcaa ataaaacgaa aggctcagtc
      241 gaaagactgg gcctttcgtt ttatctgttg tttgtcggtg aacgctctcc tgagtaggac
      301 aaatccgccg ggagcggatt tgaacgttgc gaagcaacgg cccggagggt ggcgggcagg
      361 acgcccgcca taaactgcca ggcatcaaat taagcagaag gccatcctga cggatggcct
      421 ttttgcgtag atccggtcga ggccggtagc ggagctatcc aacggcggta taccaggaaa
      481 acacacagca ggtacatcag aacagtacca tgactgaaga acaaatagtt ttttcctgat
      541 ccataaagca gaacggcctg ctccatgaca aatctggctc cccaactaat gccccatgca
      601 gccagcataa ccagcataaa cgtgtccggt ttgataggga taagtccagc cttgcaagaa
      661 gcggatacag gagtgcaaaa aatggctatc tctagaaagg cctacccctt aggctttatg
      721 caacagaaac aataataatg gagtcatgaa cttatgccca gcataagccc atttgccggc
      781 aagccggtcg atccggaccg tcttgtcaat atcgacgccc tgcttgacgc ctattatacc
      841 cgcaagcctg accccgccat tgcaacgcag cgcgtggcgt ttggcacgtc ggggcatcgt
      901 ggttcctcgc tgaccaccag cttcaatgaa aaccacatcc tgtcgatcag ccaggcgatt
      961 gccgattacc gcaagggcgc gggcatcacc gggccgctgt tcatcggcat tgacacccat
     1021 gcgctgtcgc ggccggcgtt gaaatccgcg ctggaagtgt tcgcggccaa tggcgtggaa
     1081 gtccgtatcg acgcgcagga cggctatacc cccacgccgg tcatctcgca cgcgatcctg
     1141 acctataacc gtgaccgcag cagtgacctg gccgatggcg tggtgatcac cccgtcgcat
     1201 aacccgccgg aagatggcgg ctacaagtac aatccccccc atggcggccc ggcggatacc
     1261 gacatcacca aggtggtgga aactgcggcc aacgactaca tggccaaaaa gatggaaggc
     1321 gtgaagcgcg tcagtttcga ggacgcgctg aaggccccca ccacgaagcg ccatgactac
     1381 atcacgccgt atgtggatga cctggccgcc gtggtggaca tggacgtgat ccgtgaatcc
     1441 ggcgtgtcca tcggcattga tccgctgggt ggggccgcag tggattactg gcagccgatc
     1501 atcgacaaat acggcatcaa cgccacgatc gtcagcaagg aagtggaccc gaccttccgc
     1561 ttcatgaccg ctgactggga cgggcagatc cgcatggact gttcctcccc ctacgccatg
     1621 gcgcgccttg tcgggatgaa ggacaaattc gacatcgcct tcgccaatga taccgatgcc
     1681 gaccgccatg gcatcgtatc gggcaagtac gggcttatga accccaacca ctatctggct
     1741 gtcgcgattg aatacctgtt caacaatcgc gaaaactgga atgccagcgc gggcgtgggc
     1801 aagacggtgg tcagcagcag catgatcgac cgcgtggcca aggaaatcgg ccgcaagctg
     1861 gtggaagtgc cggtcgggtt caagtggttt gtcgatgggc tgtacaacgg cacgctgggc
     1921 tttggcggtg aagaaagcgc gggcgcgtcc ttcctgcgcc gtgccggcac ggtgtggagc
     1981 acggacaagg acggcatcat ccttggcctg ctggcagccg agatcacggc ccgcaccaag
     2041 cgcacccccg gtgcggcgta tgaggacatg accagacgcc tgggcacgcc gtactacgca
     2101 cggatcgacg ccccggccga cccggaacag aaggccatcc tgaaaaacct ttcgcccgag
     2161 cagatcggca tgaccgaact ggcgggtgag ccgatcctca gcacgctgac caacgcaccg
     2221 ggcaacgggg cggccattgg cgggctgaag gtttcggcaa aggacggctg gtttgccgcc
     2281 cgtccgtcgg gtacggaaaa cgtctataag atctatgccg aaagcttcaa gagtgctgcg
     2341 cacctcaagg ccatccagac cgaggcacag gatgcgattt ccgccctgtt cgccaaggct
     2401 gcccagaaaa acgctggctg atctgtaata tgattccatg tcccggtagc gggacatggg
     2461 ctggtgccgt caggccgtca tgggcaggcg gaattcaaca tgtacaataa taatggagtc
     2521 atgaacatat gagtattcaa catttccgtg tcgcccttat tccctttttt gcggcatttt
     2581 gccttcctgt ttttgctcac ccagaaacgc tggtgaaagt aaaagatgct gaagatcagt
     2641 tgggtgcacg agtgggttac atcgaactgg atctcaacag cggtaagatc cttgagagtt
     2701 ttcgccccga agaacgtttt ccaatgatga gcacttttaa agttctgcta tgtggcgcgg
     2761 tattatcccg tgttgacgcc gggcaagagc aactcggtcg ccgcatacac tattctcaga
     2821 atgacttggt tgagtactca ccagtcacag aaaagcatct tacggatggc atgacagtaa
     2881 gagaattatg cagtgctgcc ataaccatga gtgataacac tgcggccaac ttacttctga
     2941 caacgatcgg aggaccgaag gagctaaccg cttttttgca caacatgggg gatcatgtaa
     3001 ctcgccttga tcgttgggaa ccggagctga atgaagccat accaaacgac gagcgtgaca
     3061 ccacgatgcc tgcagcaatg gcaacaacgt tgcgcaaact attaactggc gaactactta
     3121 ctctagcttc ccggcaacaa ttaatagact ggatggaggc ggataaagtt gcaggaccac
     3181 ttctgcgctc ggcccttccg gctggctggt ttattgctga taaatctgga gccggtgagc
     3241 gtgggtctcg cggtatcatt gcagcactgg ggccagatgg taagccctcc cgtatcgtag
     3301 ttatctacac gacggggagt caggcaacta tggatgaacg aaatagacag atcgctgaga
     3361 taggtgcctc actgattaag cattggtaac tgtcagacca agtttactca tatatacttt
     3421 agattgattt aaaacttcat ttttaattta aaaggatcta ggtgaagatc ctttttgata
     3481 atctcatgac caaaatccct taacgtgagt tttcgttcca ctgagcgtca gaccccgtag
     3541 aaaaggtacc cggggatcct ctagctagag tcagctttat gcttgtaaac cgttttgtga
     3601 aaaaattttt aaaataaaaa aggggacctc tagggtcccc aattaattag taatataatc
     3661 tattaaaggt cattcaaaag gtcatccacc ggatcagctt agtaaagccc tcgctagatt
     3721 ttaatgcgga tgttgcgatt acttcgccaa ctattgcgat aacaagaaaa agccagcctt
     3781 tcatgatata tctcccaatt tgtgtagggc ttattatgca cgcttaaaaa taataaaagc
     3841 agacttgacc tgatagtttg gctgtgagca attatgtgct tagtgcatct aacgcttgag
     3901 ttaagccgcg ccgcgaagcg gcgtcggctt gaacgaattg ttagacatta tttgccgact
     3961 accaaggatc gggccttgat gttacccgag agcttggcac ccagcctgcg cgagcagggg
     4021 aattgatccg gtggatgacc ttttgaatga cctttaatag attatattac taattaattg
     4081 gggaccctag aggtcccctt ttttatttta aaaatttttt cacaaaacgg tttacaagca
     4141 taaagctgac cctctagcaa gcttgcgatg caggtggctg ctgaaccccc agccggaact
     4201 gaccccacaa ggccctagcg tttgcaatgc accaggtcat cattgaccca ggcgtgttcc
     4261 accaggccgc tgcctcgcaa ctcttcgcag gcttcgccga cctgctcgcg ccacttcttc
     4321 acgcgggtgg aatccgatcc gcacatgagg cggaaggttt ccagcttgag cgggtacggc
     4381 tcccggtgcg agctgaaata gtcgaacatc cgtcgggccg tcggcgacag cttgcggtac
     4441 ttctcccatg tgaatttcgt gtagtggtcg ccagcaaaca gcacgacgat ttcctcgtcg
     4501 atcaggacct ggcaacggga cgttttcttg ccacggtcca ggacgcggaa gcggtgcagc
     4561 agcgacaccg attccaggtg cccaacgcgg tcggacgtga agcccatcgc cgtcgcctgt
     4621 aggcgcgaca ggcattcctc ggccttcgtg taataccggc cattgatcga ccagcccagg
     4681 tcctggcaaa gctcgtagaa cgtgaaggtg atcggctcgc cgataggggt gcgcttcgcg
     4741 tactccaaca cctgctgcca caccagttcg tcatcgtcgg cccgcagctc gacgccggtg
     4801 taggtgatct tcacgtcctt gttgacgtgg aaaatgacct tgttttgcag cgcctcgcgc
     4861 gggattttct tgttgcgcgt ggtgaacagg gcagagcggg ccgtgtcgtt tggcatcgct
     4921 cgcatcgtgt ccggccacgg cgcaatatcg aacaaggaaa gctgcatttc cttgatctgc
     4981 tgcttcgtgt gtttcagcaa cgcggcctgc ttggcctcgc tgacctgttt tgccaggtcc
     5041 tcgccggcgg tttttcgctt cttggtcgtc atagttcctc gcgtgtcgat ggtcatcgac
     5101 ttcgccaaac ctgccgcctc ctgttcgaga cgacgcgaac gctccacggc ggccgatggc
     5161 gcgggcaggg cagggggagc cagttgcacg ctgtcgcgct cgatcttggc cgtagcttgc
     5221 tggaccatcg agccgacgga ctggaaggtt tcgcggggcg cacgcatgac ggtgcggctt
     5281 gcgatggttt cggcatcctc ggcggaaaac cccgcgtcga tcagttcttg cctgtatgcc
     5341 ttccggtcaa acgtccgatt cattcaccct ccttgcggga ttgccccgga attaattccc
     5401 cggatcgatc cgtcgatctt gatcccctgc gccatcagat ccttggcggc aagaaagcca
     5461 tccagtttac tttgcagggc ttcccaacct taccagaggg cgccccagct ggcaattccg
     5521 gttcgcttgc tgtccataaa accgcccagt ctagctatcg ccatgtaagc ccactgcaag
     5581 ctacctgctt tctctttgcg cttgcgtttt cccttgtcca gatagcccag tagctgacat
     5641 tcatccgggg tcagcaccgt ttctgcggac tggctttcta cgtggctgcc atttttgggg
     5701 tgaggtcgtt cgcggccgag gggcgcagcc cctgggggga tggggtgccg cgttagcggg
     5761 ccgggagggt tcgagaaggg ggggcacccc ccttcggcgt gcgcggtcac gcgccagggc
     5821 gcagccctgg ttaaaaacaa ggtttataaa tattggttta aaagcaggtt aaaagacagg
     5881 ttagcggtgg ccgaaaaacg ggcggaaacc cttgcaaatg ctggattttc tgcctgtgga
     5941 cagcccctca aatgtcaata ggtgcgcccc tcatctgtca tcactctgcc cctcaagtgt
     6001 caaggatcgc gcccctcatc tgtcagtagt cgcgcccctc aagtgtcaat accgcagggc
     6061 acttatcccc aggcttgtcc acatcatctg tgggaaactc gcgtaaaatc aggcgttttc
     6121 gccgatttgc gaggctggcc agctccacgt cgccggccga aatcgagcct gcccctcatc
     6181 tgtcaacgcc gcgccgggtg agtcggcccc tcaagtgtca acgtccgccc ctcatctgtc
     6241 agtgagggcc aagttttccg cgtggtatcc acaacgccgg cggccctaca tggctctgct
     6301 gtagtgagtg ggttgcgctc cggcagcggt cctgatcccc cgcagaaaaa aaggatctca
     6361 agaagatcct ttgatctttt ctacggggtc tgacgctcag tggaacgaaa actcacgtta
     6421 agggattttg gtcatgagat tatcaaaaag gatcttcacc tagatccttt taaattaaaa
     6481 atgaagtttt aaatcaatct aaagtatata tgagtaaact tggtctgaca gttaccaatg
     6541 cttaatcagt gaggcaccta tctcagcgat ctgtctattt cgttcatcca tagttgcctg
     6601 actccccgtc gtgtagataa ctacgatacg ggagggctta ccatctggcc ccagtgctgc
     6661 aatgataccg cgagacccac gctcaccggc tccagattta tcagcaataa accagccagc
     6721 cggaagggcc gagcgcagaa gtggtcctgc aactttatcc gcctccatcc agtctattaa
     6781 ttgttgccgg gaagctagag taagtagttc gccagttaat agtttgcgct gcaggggggg
     6841 gggggcgctg aggtctgcct cgtgaagaag gtgttgctga ctcataccag gcctgaatcg
     6901 ccccatcatc cagccagaaa gtgagggagc cacggttgat gagagctttg ttgtaggtgg
     6961 accagttggt gattttgaac ttttgctttg ccacggaacg gtctgcgttg tcgggaagat
     7021 gcgtgatctg atccttcaac tcagcaaaag ttcgatttat tcaacaaagc cgccgtcccg
     7081 tcaagtcagc gtaatgctct gccagtgtta caaccaatta accaattctg attagaaaaa
     7141 ctcatcgagc atcaaatgaa actgcaattt attcatatca ggattatcaa taccatattt
     7201 ttgaaaaagc cgtttctgta atgaaggaga aaactcaccg aggcagttcc ataggatggc
     7261 aagatcctgg tatcggtctg cgattccgac tcgtccaaca tcaatacaac ctattaattt
     7321 cccctcgtca aaaataaggt tatcaagtga gaaatcacca tgagtgacga ctgaatccgg
     7381 tgagaatggc aaaagcttat gcatttcttt ccagacttgt tcaacaggcc agccattacg
     7441 ctcgtcatca aaatcactcg catcaaccaa accgttattc attcgtgatt gcgcctgagc
     7501 gagacgaaat acgcgatcgc tgttaaaagg acaattacaa acaggaatcg aatgcaaccg
     7561 gcgcaggaac actgccagcg catcaacaat attttcacct gaatcaggat attcttctaa
     7621 tacctggaat gctgttttcc cggggatcgc agtggtgagt aaccatgcat catcaggagt
     7681 acggataaaa tgcttgatgg tcggaagagg cataaattcc gtcagccagt ttagtctgac
     7741 catctcatct gtaacatcat tggcaacgct acctttgcca tgtttcagaa acaactctgg
     7801 cgcatcgggc ttcccataca atcgatagat tgtcgcacct gattgcccga cattatcgcg
     7861 agcccattta tacccatata aatcagcatc catgttggaa tttaatcgcg gcctcgagca
     7921 agacgtttcc cgttgaatat ggctcataac accccttgta ttactgttta tgtaagcaga
     7981 cagttttatt gttcatgatg atatattttt atcttgtgca atgtaacatc agagattttg
     8041 agacacaacg tggctttccc ccccccccct gcagccgacg gatcttttcc gctgcataac
     8101 cctgcttcgg ggtcattata gcgatttttt cggtatatcc atcctttttc gcacgatata
     8161 caggattttg ccaaagggtt cgtgtagact ttccttggtg tatccaacgg cgtcagccgg
     8221 gcaggatagg tgaagtaggc ccacccgcga gcgggtgttc cttcttcact gtcccttatt
     8281 cgcacctggc ggtgctcaac gggaatcctg ctctgcgagg ctggccgtaa gctctaagaa
     8341 accattatta tcatgacatt aacctataaa aataggcgta tcacgaggcc ctttcgtctt
     8401 caagaattaa ttcactggcc gtcgttttac aacgtcgtga ctgggaaaac cctggcgtta
     8461 cccaacttaa tcgccttgca gcacatcccc ctttcggcca gcagatccac atccttgaag
     8521 gccgcagcga cgagcagaag gaaaccctca ttcgggaagt cagcgaggcc atctcgcgct
     8581 ccctggatgc gccgctgacc agcgtgcgag tgattatcac ggagatggcc aagggccact
     8641 tcggcatcgg cggcgaactg gccagcaagg tcagacgctg aagtggagat gcccaagggc
     8701 acttcgggtc gaggaacccg acctgcattg ggacgcggcc acggagagcg cgggcaaacg
     8761 ccggcactat agccagtgga gtttgtaaaa cgctatttca gagcttggag agtgtctaag
     8821 aaagccgggc gatgccaacc catcccttct tcggctacgt tcgtaatcaa gccacttcct
     8881 ttttgcattg acgcagggtg tcggaaggca actcgccgaa cgcgctccta tagttttcag
     8941 cgaagcgtcc caaatgtaag aagccgtagt ctagggctat ctcagttata ctacgcacat
     9001 tggcactggg atcgttcaag caggcgcgga tgctttcgag cttgcggttg cggatgtagt
     9061 tcttcggcgt ggtgccggca tgcttctcga acaaattgta gagcgagcgt ggactcatca
     9121 tcgccagctc cgctaaccgc tcaaggctga tattccgttt gagattctcc tcaatgaatt
     9181 gaacgactcg ctcgaaagac gggttacctt tgctgaaaat ttcacggctg acattgctgc
     9241 ccagcatttc gagcagcttg gaagcgatga tccccgcata gtgctcttgg acccgaggca
     9301 tcgactttgt atgttccgct tcgtcacaaa ctaacccgag tagattgata aagccatcga
     9361 gttgctggag attgtgtcgc gcggcgaaac ggataccctc cctcggcttg tgccaattgt
     9421 tgtcactgca tgcccgatca aggaccactg agggcaattt aacgataaat ttctcgcaat
     9481 cttctgaata ggtcaggtcg gcttggtcat ccggattgag cagcaatagt tcgcccggcg
     9541 caaaatagtg ctcctggcca tggccacgcc acaggcaatg gcctttgagt attatttgca
     9601 gatgataaca ggtctctaat ccaggcgaga ttaccctcac gctaccgccg tagctgattc
     9661 gacacaggtc gaggcatccg aagattctgt ggtgcagcct gcctgccggg ggcccgccct
     9721 tgggcaggcg aatagagtgc gtaccgacat actggttaac ataatcggag actgcatagg
     9781 gctcggcgtg gacgaagatc tgacttttct cgttcaataa gcaaaaatcc atagttcacg
     9841 gttctcttat tttaatgtgg gctgcttggt gtgatgtaga aaggcgccaa gtcgatgaaa
     9901 a
//
