# Supplementary material for: Dual UTR-A novel 5′ untranslated region design for synthetic biology applications
Source: bioRxiv preprint, doi:10.1101/775643, version 1 (2019-09-19)
Supplement: Plasmid maps [file 775643_file03.zip › pAO-Tr.gb]

LOCUS       Exported                9887 bp ds-DNA     circular SYN 17-SEP-2019
DEFINITION  Ligation of Fragment 2 into Fragment 2.
ACCESSION   .
VERSION     .
KEYWORDS    .
SOURCE      synthetic DNA construct
  ORGANISM  synthetic DNA construct
REFERENCE   1  (bases 1 to 9887)
  AUTHORS   .
  TITLE     Direct Submission
  JOURNAL   Exported Tuesday, Sep 17, 2019 from SnapGene Viewer 4.3.11
            https://www.snapgene.com
COMMENT     SECID/File created by SciEd Central, Scientific & Educational 
            Software
FEATURES             Location/Qualifiers
     source          1..9887
                     /organism="synthetic DNA construct"
                     /mol_type="other DNA"
     terminator      22..433
                     /gene="rrnBT1T2"
     promoter        633..721
                     /gene="Pm"
     CDS             754..2421
                     /codon_start=1
                     /gene="celB"
                     /label=celB
                     /translation="MPSISPFAGKPVDPDRLVNIDALLDAYYTRKPDPAIATQRVAFGT
                     SGHRGSSLTTSFNENHILSISQAIADYRKGAGITGPLFIGIDTHALSRPALKSALEVFA
                     ANGVEVRIDAQDGYTPTPVISHAILTYNRDRSSDLADGVVITPSHNPPEDGGYKYNPPH
                     GGPADTDITKVVETAANDYMAKKMEGVKRVSFEDALKAPTTKRHDYITPYVDDLAAVVD
                     MDVIRESGVSIGIDPLGGAAVDYWQPIIDKYGINATIVSKEVDPTFRFMTADWDGQIRM
                     DCSSPYAMARLVGMKDKFDIAFANDTDADRHGIVSGKYGLMNPNHYLAVAIEYLFNNRE
                     NWNASAGVGKTVVSSSMIDRVAKEIGRKLVEVPVGFKWFVDGLYNGTLGFGGEESAGAS
                     FLRRAGTVWSTDKDGIILGLLAAEITARTKRTPGAAYEDMTRRLGTPYYARIDAPADPE
                     QKAILKNLSPEQIGMTELAGEPILSTLTNAPGNGAAIGGLKVSAKDGWFAARPSGTENV
                     YKIYAESFKSAAHLKAIQTEAQDAISALFAKAAQKNAG"
     CDS             2515..3375
                     /codon_start=1
                     /gene="bla"
                     /product="beta-lactamase"
                     /label=bla
                     /translation="MSIQHFRVALIPFFAAFCLPVFAHPETLVKVKDAEDQLGARVGYI
                     ELDLNSGKILESFRPEERFPMMSTFKVLLCGAVLSRVDAGQEQLGRRIHYSQNDLVEYS
                     PVTEKHLTDGMTVRELCSAAITMSDNTAANLLLTTIGGPKELTAFLHNMGDHVTRLDRW
                     EPELNEAIPNDERDTTMPAAMATTLRKLLTGELLTLASRQQLIDWMEADKVAGPLLRSA
                     LPAGWFIADKSGAGERGSRGIIAALGPDGKPSRIVVIYTTGSQATMDERNRQIAEIGAS
                     LIKHW"
     misc_feature    complement(3856..4006)
                     /gene="t"
                     /product="transkripsjonsterminator"
                     /label=t
     CDS             complement(4200..5349)
                     /gene="trfA"
                     /product="trfA"
                     /label=trfA
     misc_feature    complement(5519)
                     /gene="Pneo"
                     /product="Pneo"
                     /label=Pneo
     CDS             complement(5747..6272)
                     /gene="oriV"
                     /product="oriV"
                     /label=oriV
     CDS             complement(7118..7933)
                     /gene="kan"
                     /product="kan"
                     /label=kan
     misc_feature    complement(8250..8313)
                     /gene="oriT"
                     /product="oriT"
                     /label=oriT
     CDS             complement(8853..9818)
                     /gene="Xyls"
                     /product="regulatory protein"
                     /label=Xyls
ORIGIN
        1 tgcaggaatt aattcgcaga tcctggcgga tgagagaaga ttttcagcct gatacagatt
       61 aaatcagaac gcagaagcgg tctgataaaa cagaatttgc ctggcggcag tagcgcggtg
      121 gtcccacctg accccatgcc gaactcagaa gtgaaacgcc gtagcgccga tggtagtgtg
      181 gggtctcccc atgcgagagt agggaactgc caggcatcaa ataaaacgaa aggctcagtc
      241 gaaagactgg gcctttcgtt ttatctgttg tttgtcggtg aacgctctcc tgagtaggac
      301 aaatccgccg ggagcggatt tgaacgttgc gaagcaacgg cccggagggt ggcgggcagg
      361 acgcccgcca taaactgcca ggcatcaaat taagcagaag gccatcctga cggatggcct
      421 ttttgcgtag atccggtcga ggccggtagc ggagctatcc aacggcggta taccaggaaa
      481 acacacagca ggtacatcag aacagtacca tgactgaaga acaaatagtt ttttcctgat
      541 ccataaagca gaacggcctg ctccatgaca aatctggctc cccaactaat gccccatgca
      601 gccagcataa ccagcataaa cgtgtccggt ttgataggga taagtccagc cttgcaagaa
      661 gcggatacag gagtgcaaaa aatggctatc tctagaaagg cctacccctt aggctttatg
      721 caacatgtac aataataatg gagtcatgaa catatgccca gcataagccc atttgccggc
      781 aagccggtcg atccggaccg tcttgtcaat atcgacgccc tgcttgacgc ctattatacc
      841 cgcaagcctg accccgccat tgcaacgcag cgcgtggcgt ttggcacgtc ggggcatcgt
      901 ggttcctcgc tgaccaccag cttcaatgaa aaccacatcc tgtcgatcag ccaggcgatt
      961 gccgattacc gcaagggcgc gggcatcacc gggccgctgt tcatcggcat tgacacccat
     1021 gcgctgtcgc ggccggcgtt gaaatccgcg ctggaagtgt tcgcggccaa tggcgtggaa
     1081 gtccgtatcg acgcgcagga cggctatacc cccacgccgg tcatctcgca cgcgatcctg
     1141 acctataacc gtgaccgcag cagtgacctg gccgatggcg tggtgatcac cccgtcgcat
     1201 aacccgccgg aagatggcgg ctacaagtac aatccccccc atggcggccc ggcggatacc
     1261 gacatcacca aggtggtgga aactgcggcc aacgactaca tggccaaaaa gatggaaggc
     1321 gtgaagcgcg tcagtttcga ggacgcgctg aaggccccca ccacgaagcg ccatgactac
     1381 atcacgccgt atgtggatga cctggccgcc gtggtggaca tggacgtgat ccgtgaatcc
     1441 ggcgtgtcca tcggcattga tccgctgggt ggggccgcag tggattactg gcagccgatc
     1501 atcgacaaat acggcatcaa cgccacgatc gtcagcaagg aagtggaccc gaccttccgc
     1561 ttcatgaccg ctgactggga cgggcagatc cgcatggact gttcctcccc ctacgccatg
     1621 gcgcgccttg tcgggatgaa ggacaaattc gacatcgcct tcgccaatga taccgatgcc
     1681 gaccgccatg gcatcgtatc gggcaagtac gggcttatga accccaacca ctatctggct
     1741 gtcgcgattg aatacctgtt caacaatcgc gaaaactgga atgccagcgc gggcgtgggc
     1801 aagacggtgg tcagcagcag catgatcgac cgcgtggcca aggaaatcgg ccgcaagctg
     1861 gtggaagtgc cggtcgggtt caagtggttt gtcgatgggc tgtacaacgg cacgctgggc
     1921 tttggcggtg aagaaagcgc gggcgcgtcc ttcctgcgcc gtgccggcac ggtgtggagc
     1981 acggacaagg acggcatcat ccttggcctg ctggcagccg agatcacggc ccgcaccaag
     2041 cgcacccccg gtgcggcgta tgaggacatg accagacgcc tgggcacgcc gtactacgca
     2101 cggatcgacg ccccggccga cccggaacag aaggccatcc tgaaaaacct ttcgcccgag
     2161 cagatcggca tgaccgaact ggcgggtgag ccgatcctca gcacgctgac caacgcaccg
     2221 ggcaacgggg cggccattgg cgggctgaag gtttcggcaa aggacggctg gtttgccgcc
     2281 cgtccgtcgg gtacggaaaa cgtctataag atctatgccg aaagcttcaa gagtgctgcg
     2341 cacctcaagg ccatccagac cgaggcacag gatgcgattt ccgccctgtt cgccaaggct
     2401 gcccagaaaa acgctggctg atctgtaata tgattccatg tcccggtagc gggacatggg
     2461 ctggtgccgt caggccgtca tgggcaggcg gaattctaat gaggtcatga acttatgagt
     2521 attcaacatt tccgtgtcgc ccttattccc ttttttgcgg cattttgcct tcctgttttt
     2581 gctcacccag aaacgctggt gaaagtaaaa gatgctgaag atcagttggg tgcacgagtg
     2641 ggttacatcg aactggatct caacagcggt aagatccttg agagttttcg ccccgaagaa
     2701 cgttttccaa tgatgagcac ttttaaagtt ctgctatgtg gcgcggtatt atcccgtgtt
     2761 gacgccgggc aagagcaact cggtcgccgc atacactatt ctcagaatga cttggttgag
     2821 tactcaccag tcacagaaaa gcatcttacg gatggcatga cagtaagaga attatgcagt
     2881 gctgccataa ccatgagtga taacactgcg gccaacttac ttctgacaac gatcggagga
     2941 ccgaaggagc taaccgcttt tttgcacaac atgggggatc atgtaactcg ccttgatcgt
     3001 tgggaaccgg agctgaatga agccatacca aacgacgagc gtgacaccac gatgcctgca
     3061 gcaatggcaa caacgttgcg caaactatta actggcgaac tacttactct agcttcccgg
     3121 caacaattaa tagactggat ggaggcggat aaagttgcag gaccacttct gcgctcggcc
     3181 cttccggctg gctggtttat tgctgataaa tctggagccg gtgagcgtgg gtctcgcggt
     3241 atcattgcag cactggggcc agatggtaag ccctcccgta tcgtagttat ctacacgacg
     3301 gggagtcagg caactatgga tgaacgaaat agacagatcg ctgagatagg tgcctcactg
     3361 attaagcatt ggtaactgtc agaccaagtt tactcatata tactttagat tgatttaaaa
     3421 cttcattttt aatttaaaag gatctaggtg aagatccttt ttgataatct catgaccaaa
     3481 atcccttaac gtgagttttc gttccactga gcgtcagacc ccgtagaaaa ggtacccggg
     3541 gatcctctag ctagagtcag ctttatgctt gtaaaccgtt ttgtgaaaaa atttttaaaa
     3601 taaaaaaggg gacctctagg gtccccaatt aattagtaat ataatctatt aaaggtcatt
     3661 caaaaggtca tccaccggat cagcttagta aagccctcgc tagattttaa tgcggatgtt
     3721 gcgattactt cgccaactat tgcgataaca agaaaaagcc agcctttcat gatatatctc
     3781 ccaatttgtg tagggcttat tatgcacgct taaaaataat aaaagcagac ttgacctgat
     3841 agtttggctg tgagcaatta tgtgcttagt gcatctaacg cttgagttaa gccgcgccgc
     3901 gaagcggcgt cggcttgaac gaattgttag acattatttg ccgactacca aggatcgggc
     3961 cttgatgtta cccgagagct tggcacccag cctgcgcgag caggggaatt gatccggtgg
     4021 atgacctttt gaatgacctt taatagatta tattactaat taattgggga ccctagaggt
     4081 cccctttttt attttaaaaa ttttttcaca aaacggttta caagcataaa gctgaccctc
     4141 tagcaagctt gcgatgcagg tggctgctga acccccagcc ggaactgacc ccacaaggcc
     4201 ctagcgtttg caatgcacca ggtcatcatt gacccaggcg tgttccacca ggccgctgcc
     4261 tcgcaactct tcgcaggctt cgccgacctg ctcgcgccac ttcttcacgc gggtggaatc
     4321 cgatccgcac atgaggcgga aggtttccag cttgagcggg tacggctccc ggtgcgagct
     4381 gaaatagtcg aacatccgtc gggccgtcgg cgacagcttg cggtacttct cccatgtgaa
     4441 tttcgtgtag tggtcgccag caaacagcac gacgatttcc tcgtcgatca ggacctggca
     4501 acgggacgtt ttcttgccac ggtccaggac gcggaagcgg tgcagcagcg acaccgattc
     4561 caggtgccca acgcggtcgg acgtgaagcc catcgccgtc gcctgtaggc gcgacaggca
     4621 ttcctcggcc ttcgtgtaat accggccatt gatcgaccag cccaggtcct ggcaaagctc
     4681 gtagaacgtg aaggtgatcg gctcgccgat aggggtgcgc ttcgcgtact ccaacacctg
     4741 ctgccacacc agttcgtcat cgtcggcccg cagctcgacg ccggtgtagg tgatcttcac
     4801 gtccttgttg acgtggaaaa tgaccttgtt ttgcagcgcc tcgcgcggga ttttcttgtt
     4861 gcgcgtggtg aacagggcag agcgggccgt gtcgtttggc atcgctcgca tcgtgtccgg
     4921 ccacggcgca atatcgaaca aggaaagctg catttccttg atctgctgct tcgtgtgttt
     4981 cagcaacgcg gcctgcttgg cctcgctgac ctgttttgcc aggtcctcgc cggcggtttt
     5041 tcgcttcttg gtcgtcatag ttcctcgcgt gtcgatggtc atcgacttcg ccaaacctgc
     5101 cgcctcctgt tcgagacgac gcgaacgctc cacggcggcc gatggcgcgg gcagggcagg
     5161 gggagccagt tgcacgctgt cgcgctcgat cttggccgta gcttgctgga ccatcgagcc
     5221 gacggactgg aaggtttcgc ggggcgcacg catgacggtg cggcttgcga tggtttcggc
     5281 atcctcggcg gaaaaccccg cgtcgatcag ttcttgcctg tatgccttcc ggtcaaacgt
     5341 ccgattcatt caccctcctt gcgggattgc cccggaatta attccccgga tcgatccgtc
     5401 gatcttgatc ccctgcgcca tcagatcctt ggcggcaaga aagccatcca gtttactttg
     5461 cagggcttcc caaccttacc agagggcgcc ccagctggca attccggttc gcttgctgtc
     5521 cataaaaccg cccagtctag ctatcgccat gtaagcccac tgcaagctac ctgctttctc
     5581 tttgcgcttg cgttttccct tgtccagata gcccagtagc tgacattcat ccggggtcag
     5641 caccgtttct gcggactggc tttctacgtg gctgccattt ttggggtgag gtcgttcgcg
     5701 gccgaggggc gcagcccctg gggggatggg gtgccgcgtt agcgggccgg gagggttcga
     5761 gaaggggggg cacccccctt cggcgtgcgc ggtcacgcgc cagggcgcag ccctggttaa
     5821 aaacaaggtt tataaatatt ggtttaaaag caggttaaaa gacaggttag cggtggccga
     5881 aaaacgggcg gaaacccttg caaatgctgg attttctgcc tgtggacagc ccctcaaatg
     5941 tcaataggtg cgcccctcat ctgtcatcac tctgcccctc aagtgtcaag gatcgcgccc
     6001 ctcatctgtc agtagtcgcg cccctcaagt gtcaataccg cagggcactt atccccaggc
     6061 ttgtccacat catctgtggg aaactcgcgt aaaatcaggc gttttcgccg atttgcgagg
     6121 ctggccagct ccacgtcgcc ggccgaaatc gagcctgccc ctcatctgtc aacgccgcgc
     6181 cgggtgagtc ggcccctcaa gtgtcaacgt ccgcccctca tctgtcagtg agggccaagt
     6241 tttccgcgtg gtatccacaa cgccggcggc cctacatggc tctgctgtag tgagtgggtt
     6301 gcgctccggc agcggtcctg atcccccgca gaaaaaaagg atctcaagaa gatcctttga
     6361 tcttttctac ggggtctgac gctcagtgga acgaaaactc acgttaaggg attttggtca
     6421 tgagattatc aaaaaggatc ttcacctaga tccttttaaa ttaaaaatga agttttaaat
     6481 caatctaaag tatatatgag taaacttggt ctgacagtta ccaatgctta atcagtgagg
     6541 cacctatctc agcgatctgt ctatttcgtt catccatagt tgcctgactc cccgtcgtgt
     6601 agataactac gatacgggag ggcttaccat ctggccccag tgctgcaatg ataccgcgag
     6661 acccacgctc accggctcca gatttatcag caataaacca gccagccgga agggccgagc
     6721 gcagaagtgg tcctgcaact ttatccgcct ccatccagtc tattaattgt tgccgggaag
     6781 ctagagtaag tagttcgcca gttaatagtt tgcgctgcag gggggggggg gcgctgaggt
     6841 ctgcctcgtg aagaaggtgt tgctgactca taccaggcct gaatcgcccc atcatccagc
     6901 cagaaagtga gggagccacg gttgatgaga gctttgttgt aggtggacca gttggtgatt
     6961 ttgaactttt gctttgccac ggaacggtct gcgttgtcgg gaagatgcgt gatctgatcc
     7021 ttcaactcag caaaagttcg atttattcaa caaagccgcc gtcccgtcaa gtcagcgtaa
     7081 tgctctgcca gtgttacaac caattaacca attctgatta gaaaaactca tcgagcatca
     7141 aatgaaactg caatttattc atatcaggat tatcaatacc atatttttga aaaagccgtt
     7201 tctgtaatga aggagaaaac tcaccgaggc agttccatag gatggcaaga tcctggtatc
     7261 ggtctgcgat tccgactcgt ccaacatcaa tacaacctat taatttcccc tcgtcaaaaa
     7321 taaggttatc aagtgagaaa tcaccatgag tgacgactga atccggtgag aatggcaaaa
     7381 gcttatgcat ttctttccag acttgttcaa caggccagcc attacgctcg tcatcaaaat
     7441 cactcgcatc aaccaaaccg ttattcattc gtgattgcgc ctgagcgaga cgaaatacgc
     7501 gatcgctgtt aaaaggacaa ttacaaacag gaatcgaatg caaccggcgc aggaacactg
     7561 ccagcgcatc aacaatattt tcacctgaat caggatattc ttctaatacc tggaatgctg
     7621 ttttcccggg gatcgcagtg gtgagtaacc atgcatcatc aggagtacgg ataaaatgct
     7681 tgatggtcgg aagaggcata aattccgtca gccagtttag tctgaccatc tcatctgtaa
     7741 catcattggc aacgctacct ttgccatgtt tcagaaacaa ctctggcgca tcgggcttcc
     7801 catacaatcg atagattgtc gcacctgatt gcccgacatt atcgcgagcc catttatacc
     7861 catataaatc agcatccatg ttggaattta atcgcggcct cgagcaagac gtttcccgtt
     7921 gaatatggct cataacaccc cttgtattac tgtttatgta agcagacagt tttattgttc
     7981 atgatgatat atttttatct tgtgcaatgt aacatcagag attttgagac acaacgtggc
     8041 tttccccccc ccccctgcag ccgacggatc ttttccgctg cataaccctg cttcggggtc
     8101 attatagcga ttttttcggt atatccatcc tttttcgcac gatatacagg attttgccaa
     8161 agggttcgtg tagactttcc ttggtgtatc caacggcgtc agccgggcag gataggtgaa
     8221 gtaggcccac ccgcgagcgg gtgttccttc ttcactgtcc cttattcgca cctggcggtg
     8281 ctcaacggga atcctgctct gcgaggctgg ccgtaagctc taagaaacca ttattatcat
     8341 gacattaacc tataaaaata ggcgtatcac gaggcccttt cgtcttcaag aattaattca
     8401 ctggccgtcg ttttacaacg tcgtgactgg gaaaaccctg gcgttaccca acttaatcgc
     8461 cttgcagcac atcccccttt cggccagcag atccacatcc ttgaaggccg cagcgacgag
     8521 cagaaggaaa ccctcattcg ggaagtcagc gaggccatct cgcgctccct ggatgcgccg
     8581 ctgaccagcg tgcgagtgat tatcacggag atggccaagg gccacttcgg catcggcggc
     8641 gaactggcca gcaaggtcag acgctgaagt ggagatgccc aagggcactt cgggtcgagg
     8701 aacccgacct gcattgggac gcggccacgg agagcgcggg caaacgccgg cactatagcc
     8761 agtggagttt gtaaaacgct atttcagagc ttggagagtg tctaagaaag ccgggcgatg
     8821 ccaacccatc ccttcttcgg ctacgttcgt aatcaagcca cttccttttt gcattgacgc
     8881 agggtgtcgg aaggcaactc gccgaacgcg ctcctatagt tttcagcgaa gcgtcccaaa
     8941 tgtaagaagc cgtagtctag ggctatctca gttatactac gcacattggc actgggatcg
     9001 ttcaagcagg cgcggatgct ttcgagcttg cggttgcgga tgtagttctt cggcgtggtg
     9061 ccggcatgct tctcgaacaa attgtagagc gagcgtggac tcatcatcgc cagctccgct
     9121 aaccgctcaa ggctgatatt ccgtttgaga ttctcctcaa tgaattgaac gactcgctcg
     9181 aaagacgggt tacctttgct gaaaatttca cggctgacat tgctgcccag catttcgagc
     9241 agcttggaag cgatgatccc cgcatagtgc tcttggaccc gaggcatcga ctttgtatgt
     9301 tccgcttcgt cacaaactaa cccgagtaga ttgataaagc catcgagttg ctggagattg
     9361 tgtcgcgcgg cgaaacggat accctccctc ggcttgtgcc aattgttgtc actgcatgcc
     9421 cgatcaagga ccactgaggg caatttaacg ataaatttct cgcaatcttc tgaataggtc
     9481 aggtcggctt ggtcatccgg attgagcagc aatagttcgc ccggcgcaaa atagtgctcc
     9541 tggccatggc cacgccacag gcaatggcct ttgagtatta tttgcagatg ataacaggtc
     9601 tctaatccag gcgagattac cctcacgcta ccgccgtagc tgattcgaca caggtcgagg
     9661 catccgaaga ttctgtggtg cagcctgcct gccgggggcc cgcccttggg caggcgaata
     9721 gagtgcgtac cgacatactg gttaacataa tcggagactg catagggctc ggcgtggacg
     9781 aagatctgac ttttctcgtt caataagcaa aaatccatag ttcacggttc tcttatttta
     9841 atgtgggctg cttggtgtga tgtagaaagg cgccaagtcg atgaaaa
//
