# Supplementary material for: Dual UTR-A novel 5′ untranslated region design for synthetic biology applications
Source: bioRxiv preprint, doi:10.1101/775643, version 1 (2019-09-19)
Supplement: Plasmid maps [file 775643_file03.zip › pdualUTR.gb]

LOCUS       Exported                8183 bp ds-DNA     circular SYN 16-SEP-2019
DEFINITION  synthetic circular DNA.
ACCESSION   .
VERSION     .
KEYWORDS    pdualUTR
SOURCE      synthetic DNA construct
  ORGANISM  synthetic DNA construct
REFERENCE   1  (bases 1 to 8183)
  AUTHORS   .
  TITLE     Direct Submission
  JOURNAL   
FEATURES             Location/Qualifiers
     source          1..8183
                     /organism="synthetic DNA construct"
                     /mol_type="other DNA"
     misc_feature    complement(22..433)
                     /label=rrnBT1T2
     misc_feature    633..721
                     /label=Pm
     misc_feature    722..810
                     /label=dualUTR_wtwt
     CDS             811..1671
                     /codon_start=1
                     /label=bla
                     /translation="MSIQHFRVALIPFFAAFCLPVFAHPETLVKVKDAEDQLGARVGYI
                     ELDLNSGKILESFRPEERFPMMSTFKVLLCGAVLSRVDAGQEQLGRRIHYSQNDLVEYS
                     PVTEKHLTDGMTVRELCSAAITMSDNTAANLLLTTIGGPKELTAFLHNMGDHVTRLDRW
                     EPELNEAIPNDERDTTMPAAMATTLRKLLTGELLTLASRQQLIDWMEADKVAGPLLRSA
                     LPAGWFIADKSGAGERGSRGIIAALGPDGKPSRIVVIYTTGSQATMDERNRQIAEIGAS
                     LIKHW"
     misc_feature    complement(2152..2302)
                     /label=t
     misc_feature    complement(2497..3645)
                     /label=trfA
     misc_feature    complement(4043..4568)
                     /label=oriV
     misc_feature    complement(5414..6229)
                     /label=kan
     misc_feature    complement(6546..6609)
                     /label=oriT
     misc_feature    complement(7149..8114)
                     /label=Xyls
ORIGIN
        1 tgcaggaatt aattcgcaga tcctggcgga tgagagaaga ttttcagcct gatacagatt
       61 aaatcagaac gcagaagcgg tctgataaaa cagaatttgc ctggcggcag tagcgcggtg
      121 gtcccacctg accccatgcc gaactcagaa gtgaaacgcc gtagcgccga tggtagtgtg
      181 gggtctcccc atgcgagagt agggaactgc caggcatcaa ataaaacgaa aggctcagtc
      241 gaaagactgg gcctttcgtt ttatctgttg tttgtcggtg aacgctctcc tgagtaggac
      301 aaatccgccg ggagcggatt tgaacgttgc gaagcaacgg cccggagggt ggcgggcagg
      361 acgcccgcca taaactgcca ggcatcaaat taagcagaag gccatcctga cggatggcct
      421 ttttgcgtag atccggtcga ggccggtagc ggagctatcc aacggcggta taccaggaaa
      481 acacacagca ggtacatcag aacagtacca tgactgaaga acaaatagtt ttttcctgat
      541 ccataaagca gaacggcctg ctccatgaca aatctggctc cccaactaat gccccatgca
      601 gccagcataa ccagcataaa cgtgtccggt ttgataggga taagtccagc cttgcaagaa
      661 gcggatacag gagtgcaaaa aatggctatc tctagaaagg cctacccctt aggctttatg
      721 caacatgtac aataataatg gagtcatgaa catatcttca tgagctccat tattattgta
      781 tatgtacaat aataatggag tcatgaacat atgagtattc aacatttccg tgtcgccctt
      841 attccctttt ttgcggcatt ttgccttcct gtttttgctc acccagaaac gctggtgaaa
      901 gtaaaagatg ctgaagatca gttgggtgca cgagtgggtt acatcgaact ggatctcaac
      961 agcggtaaga tccttgagag ttttcgcccc gaagaacgtt ttccaatgat gagcactttt
     1021 aaagttctgc tatgtggcgc ggtattatcc cgtgttgacg ccgggcaaga gcaactcggt
     1081 cgccgcatac actattctca gaatgacttg gttgagtact caccagtcac agaaaagcat
     1141 cttacggatg gcatgacagt aagagaatta tgcagtgctg ccataaccat gagtgataac
     1201 actgcggcca acttacttct gacaacgatc ggaggaccga aggagctaac cgcttttttg
     1261 cacaacatgg gggatcatgt aactcgcctt gatcgttggg aaccggagct gaatgaagcc
     1321 ataccaaacg acgagcgtga caccacgatg cctgcagcaa tggcaacaac gttgcgcaaa
     1381 ctattaactg gcgaactact tactctagct tcccggcaac aattaataga ctggatggag
     1441 gcggataaag ttgcaggacc acttctgcgc tcggcccttc cggctggctg gtttattgct
     1501 gataaatctg gagccggtga gcgtgggtct cgcggtatca ttgcagcact ggggccagat
     1561 ggtaagccct cccgtatcgt agttatctac acgacgggga gtcaggcaac tatggatgaa
     1621 cgaaatagac agatcgctga gataggtgcc tcactgatta agcattggta actgtcagac
     1681 caagtttact catatatact ttagattgat ttaaaacttc atttttaatt taaaaggatc
     1741 taggtgaaga tcctttttga taatctcatg accaaaatcc cttaacgtga gttttcgttc
     1801 cactgagcgt cagaccccgt agaaaaggta cccggggatc ctctagctag agtcagcttt
     1861 atgcttgtaa accgttttgt gaaaaaattt ttaaaataaa aaaggggacc tctagggtcc
     1921 ccaattaatt agtaatataa tctattaaag gtcattcaaa aggtcatcca ccggatcagc
     1981 ttagtaaagc cctcgctaga ttttaatgcg gatgttgcga ttacttcgcc aactattgcg
     2041 ataacaagaa aaagccagcc tttcatgata tatctcccaa tttgtgtagg gcttattatg
     2101 cacgcttaaa aataataaaa gcagacttga cctgatagtt tggctgtgag caattatgtg
     2161 cttagtgcat ctaacgcttg agttaagccg cgccgcgaag cggcgtcggc ttgaacgaat
     2221 tgttagacat tatttgccga ctaccaagga tcgggccttg atgttacccg agagcttggc
     2281 acccagcctg cgcgagcagg ggaattgatc cggtggatga ccttttgaat gacctttaat
     2341 agattatatt actaattaat tggggaccct agaggtcccc ttttttattt taaaaatttt
     2401 ttcacaaaac ggtttacaag cataaagctg accctctagc aagcttgcga tgcaggtggc
     2461 tgctgaaccc ccagccggaa ctgaccccac aaggccctag cgtttgcaat gcaccaggtc
     2521 atcattgacc caggcgtgtt ccaccaggcc gctgcctcgc aactcttcgc aggcttcgcc
     2581 gacctgctcg cgccacttct tcacgcgggt ggaatccgat ccgcacatga ggcggaaggt
     2641 ttccagcttg agcgggtacg gctcccggtg cgagctgaaa tagtcgaaca tccgtcgggc
     2701 cgtcggcgac agcttgcggt acttctccca tgtgaatttc gtgtagtggt cgccagcaaa
     2761 cagcacgacg atttcctcgt cgatcaggac ctggcaacgg gacgttttct tgccacggtc
     2821 caggacgcgg aagcggtgca gcagcgacac cgattccagg tgcccaacgc ggtcggacgt
     2881 gaagcccatc gccgtcgcct gtaggcgcga caggcattcc tcggccttcg tgtaataccg
     2941 gccattgatc gaccagccca ggtcctggca aagctcgtag aacgtgaagg tgatcggctc
     3001 gccgataggg gtgcgcttcg cgtactccaa cacctgctgc cacaccagtt cgtcatcgtc
     3061 ggcccgcagc tcgacgccgg tgtaggtgat cttcacgtcc ttgttgacgt ggaaaatgac
     3121 cttgttttgc agcgcctcgc gcgggatttt cttgttgcgc gtggtgaaca gggcagagcg
     3181 ggccgtgtcg tttggcatcg ctcgcatcgt gtccggccac ggcgcaatat cgaacaagga
     3241 aagctgcatt tccttgatct gctgcttcgt gtgtttcagc aacgcggcct gcttggcctc
     3301 gctgacctgt tttgccaggt cctcgccggc ggtttttcgc ttcttggtcg tcatagttcc
     3361 tcgcgtgtcg atggtcatcg acttcgccaa acctgccgcc tcctgttcga gacgacgcga
     3421 acgctccacg gcggccgatg gcgcgggcag ggcaggggga gccagttgca cgctgtcgcg
     3481 ctcgatcttg gccgtagctt gctggaccat cgagccgacg gactggaagg tttcgcgggg
     3541 cgcacgcatg acggtgcggc ttgcgatggt ttcggcatcc tcggcggaaa accccgcgtc
     3601 gatcagttct tgcctgtatg ccttccggtc aaacgtccga ttcattcacc ctccttgcgg
     3661 gattgccccg gaattaattc cccggatcga tccgtcgatc ttgatcccct gcgccatcag
     3721 atccttggcg gcaagaaagc catccagttt actttgcagg gcttcccaac cttaccagag
     3781 ggcgccccag ctggcaattc cggttcgctt gctgtccata aaaccgccca gtctagctat
     3841 cgccatgtaa gcccactgca agctacctgc tttctctttg cgcttgcgtt ttcccttgtc
     3901 cagatagccc agtagctgac attcatccgg ggtcagcacc gtttctgcgg actggctttc
     3961 tacgtggctg ccatttttgg ggtgaggtcg ttcgcggccg aggggcgcag cccctggggg
     4021 gatggggtgc cgcgttagcg ggccgggagg gttcgagaag ggggggcacc ccccttcggc
     4081 gtgcgcggtc acgcgccagg gcgcagccct ggttaaaaac aaggtttata aatattggtt
     4141 taaaagcagg ttaaaagaca ggttagcggt ggccgaaaaa cgggcggaaa cccttgcaaa
     4201 tgctggattt tctgcctgtg gacagcccct caaatgtcaa taggtgcgcc cctcatctgt
     4261 catcactctg cccctcaagt gtcaaggatc gcgcccctca tctgtcagta gtcgcgcccc
     4321 tcaagtgtca ataccgcagg gcacttatcc ccaggcttgt ccacatcatc tgtgggaaac
     4381 tcgcgtaaaa tcaggcgttt tcgccgattt gcgaggctgg ccagctccac gtcgccggcc
     4441 gaaatcgagc ctgcccctca tctgtcaacg ccgcgccggg tgagtcggcc cctcaagtgt
     4501 caacgtccgc ccctcatctg tcagtgaggg ccaagttttc cgcgtggtat ccacaacgcc
     4561 ggcggcccta catggctctg ctgtagtgag tgggttgcgc tccggcagcg gtcctgatcc
     4621 cccgcagaaa aaaaggatct caagaagatc ctttgatctt ttctacgggg tctgacgctc
     4681 agtggaacga aaactcacgt taagggattt tggtcatgag attatcaaaa aggatcttca
     4741 cctagatcct tttaaattaa aaatgaagtt ttaaatcaat ctaaagtata tatgagtaaa
     4801 cttggtctga cagttaccaa tgcttaatca gtgaggcacc tatctcagcg atctgtctat
     4861 ttcgttcatc catagttgcc tgactccccg tcgtgtagat aactacgata cgggagggct
     4921 taccatctgg ccccagtgct gcaatgatac cgcgagaccc acgctcaccg gctccagatt
     4981 tatcagcaat aaaccagcca gccggaaggg ccgagcgcag aagtggtcct gcaactttat
     5041 ccgcctccat ccagtctatt aattgttgcc gggaagctag agtaagtagt tcgccagtta
     5101 atagtttgcg ctgcaggggg gggggggcgc tgaggtctgc ctcgtgaaga aggtgttgct
     5161 gactcatacc aggcctgaat cgccccatca tccagccaga aagtgaggga gccacggttg
     5221 atgagagctt tgttgtaggt ggaccagttg gtgattttga acttttgctt tgccacggaa
     5281 cggtctgcgt tgtcgggaag atgcgtgatc tgatccttca actcagcaaa agttcgattt
     5341 attcaacaaa gccgccgtcc cgtcaagtca gcgtaatgct ctgccagtgt tacaaccaat
     5401 taaccaattc tgattagaaa aactcatcga gcatcaaatg aaactgcaat ttattcatat
     5461 caggattatc aataccatat ttttgaaaaa gccgtttctg taatgaagga gaaaactcac
     5521 cgaggcagtt ccataggatg gcaagatcct ggtatcggtc tgcgattccg actcgtccaa
     5581 catcaataca acctattaat ttcccctcgt caaaaataag gttatcaagt gagaaatcac
     5641 catgagtgac gactgaatcc ggtgagaatg gcaaaagctt atgcatttct ttccagactt
     5701 gttcaacagg ccagccatta cgctcgtcat caaaatcact cgcatcaacc aaaccgttat
     5761 tcattcgtga ttgcgcctga gcgagacgaa atacgcgatc gctgttaaaa ggacaattac
     5821 aaacaggaat cgaatgcaac cggcgcagga acactgccag cgcatcaaca atattttcac
     5881 ctgaatcagg atattcttct aatacctgga atgctgtttt cccggggatc gcagtggtga
     5941 gtaaccatgc atcatcagga gtacggataa aatgcttgat ggtcggaaga ggcataaatt
     6001 ccgtcagcca gtttagtctg accatctcat ctgtaacatc attggcaacg ctacctttgc
     6061 catgtttcag aaacaactct ggcgcatcgg gcttcccata caatcgatag attgtcgcac
     6121 ctgattgccc gacattatcg cgagcccatt tatacccata taaatcagca tccatgttgg
     6181 aatttaatcg cggcctcgag caagacgttt cccgttgaat atggctcata acaccccttg
     6241 tattactgtt tatgtaagca gacagtttta ttgttcatga tgatatattt ttatcttgtg
     6301 caatgtaaca tcagagattt tgagacacaa cgtggctttc cccccccccc ctgcagccga
     6361 cggatctttt ccgctgcata accctgcttc ggggtcatta tagcgatttt ttcggtatat
     6421 ccatcctttt tcgcacgata tacaggattt tgccaaaggg ttcgtgtaga ctttccttgg
     6481 tgtatccaac ggcgtcagcc gggcaggata ggtgaagtag gcccacccgc gagcgggtgt
     6541 tccttcttca ctgtccctta ttcgcacctg gcggtgctca acgggaatcc tgctctgcga
     6601 ggctggccgt aagctctaag aaaccattat tatcatgaca ttaacctata aaaataggcg
     6661 tatcacgagg ccctttcgtc ttcaagaatt aattcactgg ccgtcgtttt acaacgtcgt
     6721 gactgggaaa accctggcgt tacccaactt aatcgccttg cagcacatcc ccctttcggc
     6781 cagcagatcc acatccttga aggccgcagc gacgagcaga aggaaaccct cattcgggaa
     6841 gtcagcgagg ccatctcgcg ctccctggat gcgccgctga ccagcgtgcg agtgattatc
     6901 acggagatgg ccaagggcca cttcggcatc ggcggcgaac tggccagcaa ggtcagacgc
     6961 tgaagtggag atgcccaagg gcacttcggg tcgaggaacc cgacctgcat tgggacgcgg
     7021 ccacggagag cgcgggcaaa cgccggcact atagccagtg gagtttgtaa aacgctattt
     7081 cagagcttgg agagtgtcta agaaagccgg gcgatgccaa cccatccctt cttcggctac
     7141 gttcgtaatc aagccacttc ctttttgcat tgacgcaggg tgtcggaagg caactcgccg
     7201 aacgcgctcc tatagttttc agcgaagcgt cccaaatgta agaagccgta gtctagggct
     7261 atctcagtta tactacgcac attggcactg ggatcgttca agcaggcgcg gatgctttcg
     7321 agcttgcggt tgcggatgta gttcttcggc gtggtgccgg catgcttctc gaacaaattg
     7381 tagagcgagc gtggactcat catcgccagc tccgctaacc gctcaaggct gatattccgt
     7441 ttgagattct cctcaatgaa ttgaacgact cgctcgaaag acgggttacc tttgctgaaa
     7501 atttcacggc tgacattgct gcccagcatt tcgagcagct tggaagcgat gatccccgca
     7561 tagtgctctt ggacccgagg catcgacttt gtatgttccg cttcgtcaca aactaacccg
     7621 agtagattga taaagccatc gagttgctgg agattgtgtc gcgcggcgaa acggataccc
     7681 tccctcggct tgtgccaatt gttgtcactg catgcccgat caaggaccac tgagggcaat
     7741 ttaacgataa atttctcgca atcttctgaa taggtcaggt cggcttggtc atccggattg
     7801 agcagcaata gttcgcccgg cgcaaaatag tgctcctggc catggccacg ccacaggcaa
     7861 tggcctttga gtattatttg cagatgataa caggtctcta atccaggcga gattaccctc
     7921 acgctaccgc cgtagctgat tcgacacagg tcgaggcatc cgaagattct gtggtgcagc
     7981 ctgcctgccg ggggcccgcc cttgggcagg cgaatagagt gcgtaccgac atactggtta
     8041 acataatcgg agactgcata gggctcggcg tggacgaaga tctgactttt ctcgttcaat
     8101 aagcaaaaat ccatagttca cggttctctt attttaatgt gggctgcttg gtgtgatgta
     8161 gaaaggcgcc aagtcgatga aaa
//
