# Supplementary material for: Dual UTR-A novel 5′ untranslated region design for synthetic biology applications
Source: bioRxiv preprint, doi:10.1101/775643, version 1 (2019-09-19)
Supplement: Plasmid maps [file 775643_file03.zip › pdualUTR-mCherry.gb]

LOCUS       Exported                8036 bp ds-DNA     circular SYN 16-SEP-2019
DEFINITION  synthetic circular DNA.
ACCESSION   .
VERSION     .
KEYWORDS    pdualUTR-mCherry
SOURCE      synthetic DNA construct
  ORGANISM  synthetic DNA construct
REFERENCE   1  (bases 1 to 8036)
  AUTHORS   .
  TITLE     Direct Submission
  JOURNAL   
FEATURES             Location/Qualifiers
     source          1..8036
                     /organism="synthetic DNA construct"
                     /mol_type="other DNA"
     misc_feature    complement(22..433)
                     /label=rrnBT1T2
     misc_feature    633..721
                     /label=Pm
     misc_feature    722..810
                     /label=dualUTR_wtwt
     CDS             811..1524
                     /codon_start=1
                     /label=mCherry
                     /translation="MVSKGEEDNMAIIKEFMRFKVHMEGSVNGHEFEIEGEGEGRPYEG
                     TQTAKLKVTKGGPLPFAWDILSPQFMYGSKAYVKHPADIPDYLKLSFPEGFKWERVMNF
                     EDGGVVTVTQDSSLQDGEFIYKVKLRGTNFPSDGPVMQKKTMGWEASSERMYPEDGALK
                     GEIKQRLKLKDGGHYDAEVKTTYKAKKPVQLPGAYNVNIKLDITSHNEDYTIVEQYERA
                     EGRHSTGGMDELYK*"
     misc_feature    complement(2005..2155)
                     /label=t
     misc_feature    complement(2350..3498)
                     /label=trfA
     misc_feature    complement(3896..4421)
                     /label=oriV
     misc_feature    complement(5267..6082)
                     /label=kan
     misc_feature    complement(6399..6462)
                     /label=oriT
     misc_feature    complement(7002..7967)
                     /label=Xyls
ORIGIN
        1 tgcaggaatt aattcgcaga tcctggcgga tgagagaaga ttttcagcct gatacagatt
       61 aaatcagaac gcagaagcgg tctgataaaa cagaatttgc ctggcggcag tagcgcggtg
      121 gtcccacctg accccatgcc gaactcagaa gtgaaacgcc gtagcgccga tggtagtgtg
      181 gggtctcccc atgcgagagt agggaactgc caggcatcaa ataaaacgaa aggctcagtc
      241 gaaagactgg gcctttcgtt ttatctgttg tttgtcggtg aacgctctcc tgagtaggac
      301 aaatccgccg ggagcggatt tgaacgttgc gaagcaacgg cccggagggt ggcgggcagg
      361 acgcccgcca taaactgcca ggcatcaaat taagcagaag gccatcctga cggatggcct
      421 ttttgcgtag atccggtcga ggccggtagc ggagctatcc aacggcggta taccaggaaa
      481 acacacagca ggtacatcag aacagtacca tgactgaaga acaaatagtt ttttcctgat
      541 ccataaagca gaacggcctg ctccatgaca aatctggctc cccaactaat gccccatgca
      601 gccagcataa ccagcataaa cgtgtccggt ttgataggga taagtccagc cttgcaagaa
      661 gcggatacag gagtgcaaaa aatggctatc tctagaaagg cctacccctt aggctttatg
      721 caacatgtac aataataatg gagtcatgaa catatcttca tgagctccat tattattgta
      781 tatgtacaat aataatggag tcatgaacat atggtttcta aaggtgaaga agacaacatg
      841 gctatcatca aagaatttat gcgtttcaaa gttcacatgg aaggttctgt gaacggtcac
      901 gaatttgaaa tcgaaggtga aggtgaaggt cgtccgtatg aaggcaccca gaccgctaaa
      961 ctgaaagtta ccaaaggtgg tccgctgccg ttcgcttggg acatcctgtc tccgcagttc
     1021 atgtacggtt ctaaagcgta tgttaaacac ccggctgaca tcccggacta cctgaaactg
     1081 tctttcccgg aaggtttcaa atgggaacgt gttatgaact ttgaagacgg tggtgttgtt
     1141 accgttaccc aggactcttc tctgcaagac ggtgaattta tctacaaagt taaactgcgt
     1201 ggcaccaact tcccgtctga cggtccggtt atgcagaaaa aaacgatggg ttgggaagcg
     1261 tcttctgaac gtatgtaccc ggaagacggt gctctgaaag gtgaaatcaa acagcgtctg
     1321 aaactgaaag acggtggtca ctacgacgct gaagttaaaa ccacctacaa agctaaaaag
     1381 ccggttcaac tgccgggtgc ttacaacgtg aacatcaaac tggacatcac ctctcacaac
     1441 gaagactaca ccatcgttga acagtacgaa cgtgctgaag gtcgtcactc taccggcggt
     1501 atggacgaac tgtataaatg ataactgtca gaccaagttt actcatatat actttagatt
     1561 gatttaaaac ttcattttta atttaaaagg atctaggtga agatcctttt tgataatctc
     1621 atgaccaaaa tcccttaacg tgagttttcg ttccactgag cgtcagaccc cgtagaaaag
     1681 gtacccgggg atcctctagc tagagtcagc tttatgcttg taaaccgttt tgtgaaaaaa
     1741 tttttaaaat aaaaaagggg acctctaggg tccccaatta attagtaata taatctatta
     1801 aaggtcattc aaaaggtcat ccaccggatc agcttagtaa agccctcgct agattttaat
     1861 gcggatgttg cgattacttc gccaactatt gcgataacaa gaaaaagcca gcctttcatg
     1921 atatatctcc caatttgtgt agggcttatt atgcacgctt aaaaataata aaagcagact
     1981 tgacctgata gtttggctgt gagcaattat gtgcttagtg catctaacgc ttgagttaag
     2041 ccgcgccgcg aagcggcgtc ggcttgaacg aattgttaga cattatttgc cgactaccaa
     2101 ggatcgggcc ttgatgttac ccgagagctt ggcacccagc ctgcgcgagc aggggaattg
     2161 atccggtgga tgaccttttg aatgaccttt aatagattat attactaatt aattggggac
     2221 cctagaggtc ccctttttta ttttaaaaat tttttcacaa aacggtttac aagcataaag
     2281 ctgaccctct agcaagcttg cgatgcaggt ggctgctgaa cccccagccg gaactgaccc
     2341 cacaaggccc tagcgtttgc aatgcaccag gtcatcattg acccaggcgt gttccaccag
     2401 gccgctgcct cgcaactctt cgcaggcttc gccgacctgc tcgcgccact tcttcacgcg
     2461 ggtggaatcc gatccgcaca tgaggcggaa ggtttccagc ttgagcgggt acggctcccg
     2521 gtgcgagctg aaatagtcga acatccgtcg ggccgtcggc gacagcttgc ggtacttctc
     2581 ccatgtgaat ttcgtgtagt ggtcgccagc aaacagcacg acgatttcct cgtcgatcag
     2641 gacctggcaa cgggacgttt tcttgccacg gtccaggacg cggaagcggt gcagcagcga
     2701 caccgattcc aggtgcccaa cgcggtcgga cgtgaagccc atcgccgtcg cctgtaggcg
     2761 cgacaggcat tcctcggcct tcgtgtaata ccggccattg atcgaccagc ccaggtcctg
     2821 gcaaagctcg tagaacgtga aggtgatcgg ctcgccgata ggggtgcgct tcgcgtactc
     2881 caacacctgc tgccacacca gttcgtcatc gtcggcccgc agctcgacgc cggtgtaggt
     2941 gatcttcacg tccttgttga cgtggaaaat gaccttgttt tgcagcgcct cgcgcgggat
     3001 tttcttgttg cgcgtggtga acagggcaga gcgggccgtg tcgtttggca tcgctcgcat
     3061 cgtgtccggc cacggcgcaa tatcgaacaa ggaaagctgc atttccttga tctgctgctt
     3121 cgtgtgtttc agcaacgcgg cctgcttggc ctcgctgacc tgttttgcca ggtcctcgcc
     3181 ggcggttttt cgcttcttgg tcgtcatagt tcctcgcgtg tcgatggtca tcgacttcgc
     3241 caaacctgcc gcctcctgtt cgagacgacg cgaacgctcc acggcggccg atggcgcggg
     3301 cagggcaggg ggagccagtt gcacgctgtc gcgctcgatc ttggccgtag cttgctggac
     3361 catcgagccg acggactgga aggtttcgcg gggcgcacgc atgacggtgc ggcttgcgat
     3421 ggtttcggca tcctcggcgg aaaaccccgc gtcgatcagt tcttgcctgt atgccttccg
     3481 gtcaaacgtc cgattcattc accctccttg cgggattgcc ccggaattaa ttccccggat
     3541 cgatccgtcg atcttgatcc cctgcgccat cagatccttg gcggcaagaa agccatccag
     3601 tttactttgc agggcttccc aaccttacca gagggcgccc cagctggcaa ttccggttcg
     3661 cttgctgtcc ataaaaccgc ccagtctagc tatcgccatg taagcccact gcaagctacc
     3721 tgctttctct ttgcgcttgc gttttccctt gtccagatag cccagtagct gacattcatc
     3781 cggggtcagc accgtttctg cggactggct ttctacgtgg ctgccatttt tggggtgagg
     3841 tcgttcgcgg ccgaggggcg cagcccctgg ggggatgggg tgccgcgtta gcgggccggg
     3901 agggttcgag aagggggggc accccccttc ggcgtgcgcg gtcacgcgcc agggcgcagc
     3961 cctggttaaa aacaaggttt ataaatattg gtttaaaagc aggttaaaag acaggttagc
     4021 ggtggccgaa aaacgggcgg aaacccttgc aaatgctgga ttttctgcct gtggacagcc
     4081 cctcaaatgt caataggtgc gcccctcatc tgtcatcact ctgcccctca agtgtcaagg
     4141 atcgcgcccc tcatctgtca gtagtcgcgc ccctcaagtg tcaataccgc agggcactta
     4201 tccccaggct tgtccacatc atctgtggga aactcgcgta aaatcaggcg ttttcgccga
     4261 tttgcgaggc tggccagctc cacgtcgccg gccgaaatcg agcctgcccc tcatctgtca
     4321 acgccgcgcc gggtgagtcg gcccctcaag tgtcaacgtc cgcccctcat ctgtcagtga
     4381 gggccaagtt ttccgcgtgg tatccacaac gccggcggcc ctacatggct ctgctgtagt
     4441 gagtgggttg cgctccggca gcggtcctga tcccccgcag aaaaaaagga tctcaagaag
     4501 atcctttgat cttttctacg gggtctgacg ctcagtggaa cgaaaactca cgttaaggga
     4561 ttttggtcat gagattatca aaaaggatct tcacctagat ccttttaaat taaaaatgaa
     4621 gttttaaatc aatctaaagt atatatgagt aaacttggtc tgacagttac caatgcttaa
     4681 tcagtgaggc acctatctca gcgatctgtc tatttcgttc atccatagtt gcctgactcc
     4741 ccgtcgtgta gataactacg atacgggagg gcttaccatc tggccccagt gctgcaatga
     4801 taccgcgaga cccacgctca ccggctccag atttatcagc aataaaccag ccagccggaa
     4861 gggccgagcg cagaagtggt cctgcaactt tatccgcctc catccagtct attaattgtt
     4921 gccgggaagc tagagtaagt agttcgccag ttaatagttt gcgctgcagg gggggggggg
     4981 cgctgaggtc tgcctcgtga agaaggtgtt gctgactcat accaggcctg aatcgcccca
     5041 tcatccagcc agaaagtgag ggagccacgg ttgatgagag ctttgttgta ggtggaccag
     5101 ttggtgattt tgaacttttg ctttgccacg gaacggtctg cgttgtcggg aagatgcgtg
     5161 atctgatcct tcaactcagc aaaagttcga tttattcaac aaagccgccg tcccgtcaag
     5221 tcagcgtaat gctctgccag tgttacaacc aattaaccaa ttctgattag aaaaactcat
     5281 cgagcatcaa atgaaactgc aatttattca tatcaggatt atcaatacca tatttttgaa
     5341 aaagccgttt ctgtaatgaa ggagaaaact caccgaggca gttccatagg atggcaagat
     5401 cctggtatcg gtctgcgatt ccgactcgtc caacatcaat acaacctatt aatttcccct
     5461 cgtcaaaaat aaggttatca agtgagaaat caccatgagt gacgactgaa tccggtgaga
     5521 atggcaaaag cttatgcatt tctttccaga cttgttcaac aggccagcca ttacgctcgt
     5581 catcaaaatc actcgcatca accaaaccgt tattcattcg tgattgcgcc tgagcgagac
     5641 gaaatacgcg atcgctgtta aaaggacaat tacaaacagg aatcgaatgc aaccggcgca
     5701 ggaacactgc cagcgcatca acaatatttt cacctgaatc aggatattct tctaatacct
     5761 ggaatgctgt tttcccgggg atcgcagtgg tgagtaacca tgcatcatca ggagtacgga
     5821 taaaatgctt gatggtcgga agaggcataa attccgtcag ccagtttagt ctgaccatct
     5881 catctgtaac atcattggca acgctacctt tgccatgttt cagaaacaac tctggcgcat
     5941 cgggcttccc atacaatcga tagattgtcg cacctgattg cccgacatta tcgcgagccc
     6001 atttataccc atataaatca gcatccatgt tggaatttaa tcgcggcctc gagcaagacg
     6061 tttcccgttg aatatggctc ataacacccc ttgtattact gtttatgtaa gcagacagtt
     6121 ttattgttca tgatgatata tttttatctt gtgcaatgta acatcagaga ttttgagaca
     6181 caacgtggct ttcccccccc cccctgcagc cgacggatct tttccgctgc ataaccctgc
     6241 ttcggggtca ttatagcgat tttttcggta tatccatcct ttttcgcacg atatacagga
     6301 ttttgccaaa gggttcgtgt agactttcct tggtgtatcc aacggcgtca gccgggcagg
     6361 ataggtgaag taggcccacc cgcgagcggg tgttccttct tcactgtccc ttattcgcac
     6421 ctggcggtgc tcaacgggaa tcctgctctg cgaggctggc cgtaagctct aagaaaccat
     6481 tattatcatg acattaacct ataaaaatag gcgtatcacg aggccctttc gtcttcaaga
     6541 attaattcac tggccgtcgt tttacaacgt cgtgactggg aaaaccctgg cgttacccaa
     6601 cttaatcgcc ttgcagcaca tccccctttc ggccagcaga tccacatcct tgaaggccgc
     6661 agcgacgagc agaaggaaac cctcattcgg gaagtcagcg aggccatctc gcgctccctg
     6721 gatgcgccgc tgaccagcgt gcgagtgatt atcacggaga tggccaaggg ccacttcggc
     6781 atcggcggcg aactggccag caaggtcaga cgctgaagtg gagatgccca agggcacttc
     6841 gggtcgagga acccgacctg cattgggacg cggccacgga gagcgcgggc aaacgccggc
     6901 actatagcca gtggagtttg taaaacgcta tttcagagct tggagagtgt ctaagaaagc
     6961 cgggcgatgc caacccatcc cttcttcggc tacgttcgta atcaagccac ttcctttttg
     7021 cattgacgca gggtgtcgga aggcaactcg ccgaacgcgc tcctatagtt ttcagcgaag
     7081 cgtcccaaat gtaagaagcc gtagtctagg gctatctcag ttatactacg cacattggca
     7141 ctgggatcgt tcaagcaggc gcggatgctt tcgagcttgc ggttgcggat gtagttcttc
     7201 ggcgtggtgc cggcatgctt ctcgaacaaa ttgtagagcg agcgtggact catcatcgcc
     7261 agctccgcta accgctcaag gctgatattc cgtttgagat tctcctcaat gaattgaacg
     7321 actcgctcga aagacgggtt acctttgctg aaaatttcac ggctgacatt gctgcccagc
     7381 atttcgagca gcttggaagc gatgatcccc gcatagtgct cttggacccg aggcatcgac
     7441 tttgtatgtt ccgcttcgtc acaaactaac ccgagtagat tgataaagcc atcgagttgc
     7501 tggagattgt gtcgcgcggc gaaacggata ccctccctcg gcttgtgcca attgttgtca
     7561 ctgcatgccc gatcaaggac cactgagggc aatttaacga taaatttctc gcaatcttct
     7621 gaataggtca ggtcggcttg gtcatccgga ttgagcagca atagttcgcc cggcgcaaaa
     7681 tagtgctcct ggccatggcc acgccacagg caatggcctt tgagtattat ttgcagatga
     7741 taacaggtct ctaatccagg cgagattacc ctcacgctac cgccgtagct gattcgacac
     7801 aggtcgaggc atccgaagat tctgtggtgc agcctgcctg ccgggggccc gcccttgggc
     7861 aggcgaatag agtgcgtacc gacatactgg ttaacataat cggagactgc atagggctcg
     7921 gcgtggacga agatctgact tttctcgttc aataagcaaa aatccatagt tcacggttct
     7981 cttattttaa tgtgggctgc ttggtgtgat gtagaaaggc gccaagtcga tgaaaa
//
