# Supplementary material for: Dual UTR-A novel 5′ untranslated region design for synthetic biology applications
Source: bioRxiv preprint, doi:10.1101/775643, version 1 (2019-09-19)
Supplement: Plasmid maps [file 775643_file03.zip › pdualUTR-PBAD-mCherry.gb]

LOCUS       Exported                7316 bp ds-DNA     circular SYN 16-SEP-2019
DEFINITION  synthetic circular DNA.
ACCESSION   .
VERSION     .
KEYWORDS    pdualUTR-PBAD-mCherry
SOURCE      synthetic DNA construct
  ORGANISM  synthetic DNA construct
REFERENCE   1  (bases 1 to 7316)
  AUTHORS   .
  TITLE     Direct Submission
  JOURNAL   
FEATURES             Location/Qualifiers
     source          1..7316
                     /organism="synthetic DNA construct"
                     /mol_type="other DNA"
     misc_feature    complement(1150..1965)
                     /label=kan
     oriT            complement(2281..2346)
                     /direction=LEFT
                     /label=oriT
     misc_feature    complement(2631..3512)
                     /label=araC
     misc_feature    3542..3823
                     /label=Pbad
     5'UTR           3824..3912
                     /label=dualUTR_wtwt
     CDS             3913..4626
                     /codon_start=1
                     /label=mCherry
                     /translation="MVSKGEEDNMAIIKEFMRFKVHMEGSVNGHEFEIEGEGEGRPYEG
                     TQTAKLKVTKGGPLPFAWDILSPQFMYGSKAYVKHPADIPDYLKLSFPEGFKWERVMNF
                     EDGGVVTVTQDSSLQDGEFIYKVKLRGTNFPSDGPVMQKKTMGWEASSERMYPEDGALK
                     GEIKQRLKLKDGGHYDAEVKTTYKAKKPVQLPGAYNVNIKLDITSHNEDYTIVEQYERA
                     EGRHSTGGMDELYK*"
     misc_feature    complement(5107..5257)
                     /label=t
     misc_feature    complement(5452..6687)
                     /label=trfA
     misc_feature    complement(join(7085..7316,1..294))
                     /label=oriV
ORIGIN
        1 tcaagtgtca aggatcgcgc ccctcatctg tcagtagtcg cgcccctcaa gtgtcaatac
       61 cgcagggcac ttatccccag gcttgtccac atcatctgtg ggaaactcgc gtaaaatcag
      121 gcgttttcgc cgatttgcga ggctggccag ctccacgtcg ccggccgaaa tcgagcctgc
      181 ccctcatctg tcaacgccgc gccgggtgag tcggcccctc aagtgtcaac gtccgcccct
      241 catctgtcag tgagggccaa gttttccgcg tggtatccac aacgccggcg gccctacatg
      301 gctctgctgt agtgagtggg ttgcgctccg gcagcggtcc tgatcccccg cagaaaaaaa
      361 ggatctcaag aagatccttt gatcttttct acggggtctg acgctcagtg gaacgaaaac
      421 tcacgttaag ggattttggt catgagatta tcaaaaagga tcttcaccta gatcctttta
      481 aattaaaaat gaagttttaa atcaatctaa agtatatatg agtaaacttg gtctgacagt
      541 taccaatgct taatcagtga ggcacctatc tcagcgatct gtctatttcg ttcatccata
      601 gttgcctgac tccccgtcgt gtagataact acgatacggg agggcttacc atctggcccc
      661 agtgctgcaa tgataccgcg agacccacgc tcaccggctc cagatttatc agcaataaac
      721 cagccagccg gaagggccga gcgcagaagt ggtcctgcaa ctttatccgc ctccatccag
      781 tctattaatt gttgccggga agctagagta agtagttcgc cagttaatag tttgcgatcc
      841 gtcgacctgc aggggggggg gggcgctgag gtctgcctcg tgaagaaggt gttgctgact
      901 cataccaggc ctgaatcgcc ccatcatcca gccagaaagt gagggagcca cggttgatga
      961 gagctttgtt gtaggtggac cagttggtga ttttgaactt ttgctttgcc acggaacggt
     1021 ctgcgttgtc gggaagatgc gtgatctgat ccttcaactc agcaaaagtt cgatttattc
     1081 aacaaagccg ccgtcccgtc aagtcagcgt aatgctctgc cagtgttaca accaattaac
     1141 caattctgat tagaaaaact catcgagcat caaatgaaac tgcaatttat tcatatcagg
     1201 attatcaata ccatattttt gaaaaagccg tttctgtaat gaaggagaaa actcaccgag
     1261 gcagttccat aggatggcaa gatcctggta tcggtctgcg attccgactc gtccaacatc
     1321 aatacaacct attaatttcc cctcgtcaaa aataaggtta tcaagtgaga aatcaccatg
     1381 agtgacgact gaatccggtg agaatggcaa aagcttatgc atttctttcc agacttgttc
     1441 aacaggccag ccattacgct cgtcatcaaa atcactcgca tcaaccaaac cgttattcat
     1501 tcgtgattgc gcctgagcga gacgaaatac gcgatcgctg ttaaaaggac aattacaaac
     1561 aggaatcgaa tgcaaccggc gcaggaacac tgccagcgca tcaacaatat tttcacctga
     1621 atcaggatat tcttctaata cctggaatgc tgttttcccg gggatcgcag tggtgagtaa
     1681 ccatgcatca tcaggagtac ggataaaatg cttgatggtc ggaagaggca taaattccgt
     1741 cagccagttt agtctgacca tctcatctgt aacatcattg gcaacgctac ctttgccatg
     1801 tttcagaaac aactctggcg catcgggctt cccatacaat cgatagattg tcgcacctga
     1861 ttgcccgaca ttatcgcgag cccatttata cccatataaa tcagcatcca tgttggaatt
     1921 taatcgcggc ctcgagcaag acgtttcccg ttgaatatgg ctcataacac cccttgtatt
     1981 actgtttatg taagcagaca gttttattgt tcatgatgat atatttttat cttgtgcaat
     2041 gtaacatcag agattttgag acacaacgtg gctttccccc ccccccctgc aggtcgacgg
     2101 atcttttccg ctgcataacc ctgcttcggg gtcattatag cgattttttc ggtatatcca
     2161 tcctttttcg cacgatatac aggattttgc caaagggttc gtgtagactt tccttggtgt
     2221 atccaacggc gtcagccggg caggataggt gaagtaggcc cacccgcgag cgggtgttcc
     2281 ttcttcactg tcccttattc gcacctggcg gtgctcaacg ggaatcctgc tctgcgaggc
     2341 tggccgataa gctctaagaa accattatta tcatgacatt aacctataaa aataggcgta
     2401 tcacgaggcc ctttcgtctt cccggcatcc gcttacagac aagctgtgac cgtctccggg
     2461 agctgcatgt gtcagaggtt ttcaccgtca tcaccgaaac gcgcgaggca gcagatcaat
     2521 tcgcgcgcga aggcgaagcg gcatgcataa tgtgcctgtc aaatggacga agcagggatt
     2581 ctgcaaaccc tatgctactc cgtcaagccg tcaattgtct gattcgttac caattatgac
     2641 aacttgacgg ctacatcatt cactttttct tcacaaccgg cacggaactc gctcgggctg
     2701 gccccggtgc attttttaaa tacccgcgag aaatagagtt gatcgtcaaa accaacattg
     2761 cgaccgacgg tggcgatagg catccgggtg gtgctcaaaa gcagcttcgc ctggctgata
     2821 cgttggtcct cgcgccagct taagacgcta atccctaact gctggcggaa aagatgtgac
     2881 agacgcgacg gcgacaagca aacatgctgt gcgacgctgg cgatatcaaa attgctgtct
     2941 gccaggtgat cgctgatgta ctgacaagcc tcgcgtaccc gattatccat cggtggatgg
     3001 agcgactcgt taatcgcttc catgcgccgc agtaacaatt gctcaagcag atttatcgcc
     3061 agcagctccg aatagcgccc ttccccttgc ccggcgttaa tgatttgccc aaacaggtcg
     3121 ctgaaatgcg gctggtgcgc ttcatccggg cgaaagaacc ccgtattggc aaatattgac
     3181 ggccagttaa gccattcatg ccagtaggcg cgcggacgaa agtaaaccca ctggtgatac
     3241 cattcgcgag cctccggatg acgaccgtag tgatgaatct ctcctggcgg gaacagcaaa
     3301 atatcacccg gtcggcaaac aaattctcgt ccctgatttt tcaccacccc ctgaccgcga
     3361 atggtgagat tgagaatata acctttcatt cccagcggtc ggtcgataaa aaaatcgaga
     3421 taaccgttgg cctcaatcgg cgttaaaccc gccaccagat gggcattaaa cgagtatccc
     3481 ggcagcaggg gatcattttg cgcttcagcc atacttttca tactcccgcc attcagagaa
     3541 gaaaccaatt gtccatattg catcagacat tgccgtcact gcgtctttta ctggctcttc
     3601 tcgctaacca aaccggtaac cccgcttatt aaaagcattc tgtaacaaag cgggaccaaa
     3661 gccatgacaa aaacgcgtaa caaaagtgtc tataatcacg gcagaaaagt ccacattgat
     3721 tatttgcacg gcgtcacact ttgctatgcc atagcatttt tatccataag attagcggat
     3781 cctacctgac gctttttatc gcaactctct actgtttctc cataacatgt acaataataa
     3841 tggagtcatg aacatatctt catgagctcc attattattg tatatgtaca ataataatgg
     3901 agtcatgaac atatggtttc taaaggtgaa gaagacaaca tggctatcat caaagaattt
     3961 atgcgtttca aagttcacat ggaaggttct gtgaacggtc acgaatttga aatcgaaggt
     4021 gaaggtgaag gtcgtccgta tgaaggcacc cagaccgcta aactgaaagt taccaaaggt
     4081 ggtccgctgc cgttcgcttg ggacatcctg tctccgcagt tcatgtacgg ttctaaagcg
     4141 tatgttaaac acccggctga catcccggac tacctgaaac tgtctttccc ggaaggtttc
     4201 aaatgggaac gtgttatgaa ctttgaagac ggtggtgttg ttaccgttac ccaggactct
     4261 tctctgcaag acggtgaatt tatctacaaa gttaaactgc gtggcaccaa cttcccgtct
     4321 gacggtccgg ttatgcagaa aaaaacgatg ggttgggaag cgtcttctga acgtatgtac
     4381 ccggaagacg gtgctctgaa aggtgaaatc aaacagcgtc tgaaactgaa agacggtggt
     4441 cactacgacg ctgaagttaa aaccacctac aaagctaaaa agccggttca actgccgggt
     4501 gcttacaacg tgaacatcaa actggacatc acctctcaca acgaagacta caccatcgtt
     4561 gaacagtacg aacgtgctga aggtcgtcac tctaccggcg gtatggacga actgtataaa
     4621 tgataactgt cagaccaagt ttactcatat atactttaga ttgatttaaa acttcatttt
     4681 taatttaaaa ggatctaggt gaagatcctt tttgataatc tcatgaccaa aatcccttaa
     4741 cgtgagtttt cgttccactg agcgtcagac cccgtagaaa aggtacccgg ggatcctcta
     4801 gctagagtca gctttatgct tgtaaaccgt tttgtgaaaa aatttttaaa ataaaaaagg
     4861 ggacctctag ggtccccaat taattagtaa tataatctat taaaggtcat tcaaaaggtc
     4921 atccaccgga tcagcttagt aaagccctcg ctagatttta atgcggatgt tgcgattact
     4981 tcgccaacta ttgcgataac aagaaaaagc cagcctttca tgatatatct cccaatttgt
     5041 gtagggctta ttatgcacgc ttaaaaataa taaaagcaga cttgacctga tagtttggct
     5101 gtgagcaatt atgtgcttag tgcatctaac gcttgagtta agccgcgccg cgaagcggcg
     5161 tcggcttgaa cgaattgtta gacattattt gccgactacc aaggatcggg ccttgatgtt
     5221 acccgagagc ttggcaccca gcctgcgcga gcaggggaat tgatccggtg gatgaccttt
     5281 tgaatgacct ttaatagatt atattactaa ttaattgggg accctagagg tccccttttt
     5341 tattttaaaa attttttcac aaaacggttt acaagcataa agctgaccct ctagcaagct
     5401 tgcgatgcag gtggctgctg aacccccagc cggaactgac cccacaaggc cctagcgttt
     5461 gcaatgcacc aggtcatcat tgacccaggc gtgttccacc aggccgctgc ctcgcaactc
     5521 ttcgcaggct tcgccgacct gctcgcgcca cttcttcacg cgggtggaat ccgatccgca
     5581 catgaggcgg aaggtttcca gcttgagcgg gtacggctcc cggtgcgagc tgaaatagtc
     5641 gaacatccgt cgggccgtcg gcgacagctt gcggtacttc tcccatgtga atttcgtgta
     5701 gtggtcgcca gcaaacagca cgacgatttc ctcgtcgatc aggacctggc aacgggacgt
     5761 tttcttgcca cggtccagga cgcggaagcg gtgcagcagc gacaccgatt ccaggtgccc
     5821 aacgcggtcg gacgtgaagc ccatcgccgt cgcctgtagg cgcgacaggc attcctcggc
     5881 cttcgtgtaa taccggccat tgatcgacca gcccaggtcc tggcaaagct cgtagaacgt
     5941 gaaggtgatc ggctcgccga taggggtgcg cttcgcgtac tccaacacct gctgccacac
     6001 cagttcgtca tcgtcggccc gcagctcgac gccggtgtag gtgatcttcc atgtacaata
     6061 ataatggagt catgaacata tcttcatgag ctccattatt attgtatatg tacaataata
     6121 atggagtcat gaacatacgt ccttgttgac gtggaaaatg accttgtttt gcagcgcctc
     6181 gcgcgggatt ttcttgttgc gcgtggtgaa cagggcagag cgggccgtgt cgtttggcat
     6241 cgctcgcatc gtgtccggcc acggcgcaat atcgaacaag gaaagctgca tttccttgat
     6301 ctgctgcttc gtgtgtttca gcaacgcggc ctgcttggcc tcgctgacct gttttgccag
     6361 gtcctcgccg gcggtttttc gcttcttggt cgtcatagtt cctcgcgtgt cgatggtcat
     6421 cgacttcgcc aaacctgccg cctcctgttc gagacgacgc gaacgctcca cggcggccga
     6481 tggcgcgggc agggcagggg gagccagttg cacgctgtcg cgctcgatct tggccgtagc
     6541 ttgctggacc atcgagccga cggactggaa ggtttcgcgg ggcgcacgca tgacggtgcg
     6601 gcttgcgatg gtttcggcat cctcggcgga aaaccccgcg tcgatcagtt cttgcctgta
     6661 tgccttccgg tcaaacgtcc gattcattca ccctccttgc gggattgccc cggaattaat
     6721 tccccggatc gatccgtcga tcttgatccc ctgcgccatc agatccttgg cggcaagaaa
     6781 gccatccagt ttactttgca gggcttccca accttaccag agggcgcccc agctggcaat
     6841 tccggttcgc ttgctgtcca taaaaccgcc cagtctagct atcgccatgt aagcccactg
     6901 caagctacct gctttctctt tgcgcttgcg ttttcccttg tccagatagc ccagtagctg
     6961 acattcatcc ggggtcagca ccgtttctgc ggactggctt tctacgtggc tgccattttt
     7021 ggggtgaggt cgttcgcggc cgaggggcgc agcccctggg gggatggggt gccgcgttag
     7081 cgggccggga gggttcgaga agggggggca ccccccttcg gcgtgcgcgg tcacgcgcca
     7141 gggcgcagcc ctggttaaaa acaaggttta taaatattgg tttaaaagca ggttaaaaga
     7201 caggttagcg gtggccgaaa aacgggcgga aacccttgca aatgctggat tttctgcctg
     7261 tggacagccc ctcaaatgtc aataggtgcg cccctcatct gtcatcactc tgcccc
//
